Addgene plasmid #137191: CNC3 (CASANOVA-C3)
Purpose: Expresses CNC3 (CASANOVA-C3), a blue light dependent NmeCas9 inhibitory protein
Depositing lab: Dominik Niopek. Depositing organization: Universitaet Heidelberg. Publication: Optogenetic control of Neisseria meningitidis Cas9 genome editing using an engineered, light-switchable anti-CRISPR protein. Hoffmann MD, Mathony J, Upmeier Zu Belzen J, Harteveld Z, Aschenbrenner S, Stengl C, Grimm D, Correia BE, Eils R, Niopek D. Nucleic Acids Res. 2021 Mar 18;49(5):e29. doi: 10.1093/nar/gkaa1198. PubMed 33330940.
Backbone
  Vector backbone: pcDNA3.1
  Vector type: Mammalian Expression, CRISPR, Synthetic Biology
Growth in bacteria
  Bacterial resistance: Ampicillin, 100 μg/mL
  Growth temperature: 37°C
  Growth strain: DH5alpha
  Copy number: High Copy
Gene/Insert
  Gene/Insert name: CNC3 (CASANOVA-C3)
  Species: Synthetic
  Promoter: CMV
  Cloning method: Unknown
  Sequencing primers: 5′ CMV-fw; 3′ bGH-re
Terms and licenses: Academic/Nonprofit Terms; Industry Terms: Not Available to Industry
Depositor comments: Please visit https://www.biorxiv.org/content/10.1101/858589v1 for bioRxiv preprint.
How to cite: CNC3 (CASANOVA-C3) was a gift from Dominik Niopek (Addgene plasmid # 137191 ; http://n2t.net/addgene:137191 ; RRID:Addgene_137191)
