[The description below was written by a language model from this plasmid's Addgene catalogue record and pLannotate feature annotations shown in this document.]
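Description:
CNC3 (CASANOVA-C3) is a 6.2 kb mammalian expression plasmid built on the pcDNA3.1 backbone that encodes a synthetic, blue-light-dependent inhibitor of Neisseria meningitidis Cas9 (NmeCas9). It is maintained in E. coli as a high-copy plasmid through a ColE1/pUC-type origin and selected with ampicillin via the β-lactamase gene. An f1 origin is also present. For mammalian cells, the backbone carries an SV40 early promoter driving the neomycin/kanamycin phosphotransferase gene with an SV40 polyadenylation signal, which would allow G418 selection of stable transfectants.

The payload sits between the CMV immediate-early enhancer/promoter and the bovine growth hormone polyadenylation signal, with a T7 promoter just upstream of the insert. The record describes the product as an engineered, light-switchable anti-CRISPR protein. The automated annotation does not label the full open reading frame. It marks only an internal segment as "miniSOG", a flavin-binding protein derived from a plant LOV photoreceptor domain. This hit most likely reflects homology to a LOV-type blue-light sensor domain within the chimeric protein rather than a fluorescent reporter, but the record does not spell out the domain architecture or the identity of the anti-CRISPR component. Several small fragment annotations (a truncated HIV-1 LTR, ble, lacI and bom fragments) are probably backbone remnants or short homology matches rather than functional elements.

The plasmid is intended for transfection together with NmeCas9 and guide RNA constructs, so that illumination can modulate Cas9 inhibition and give optogenetic control over genome editing in mammalian cells.
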