Features (pLannotate 1.2.2; 20 found; start..end, strand, type, name):
    129..332     +  promoter       CMV promoter: human cytomegalovirus (CMV) immediate early promoter
    328..361     +  LTR            5' LTR (truncated) (fragment): truncated 5' long terminal repeat (LTR) from HIV-1
    377..395     +  promoter       T7 promoter: promoter for bacteriophage T7 RNA polymerase
    619..936     +  CDS            miniSOG: miniSOG is a basic (constitutively fluorescent) cyan fluorescent protein published in 2011, derived from Arabidopsis thaliana. It requires the cofactor flavin for fluorescence.
   1326..1550    +  polyA_signal   bGH poly(A) signal: bovine growth hormone polyadenylation signal
   1554..1575    +  promoter       SV40 promoter (fragment): SV40 enhancer and early promoter
   1596..2024    +  rep_origin     f1 ori (sequence partly withheld): f1 bacteriophage origin of replication; arrow indicates direction of (+) strand synthesis
   2038..2367    +  promoter       SV40 promoter: SV40 enhancer and early promoter
   2434..3225    +  CDS            neo: KKA2_KLEPN - Also known as kan, nptII. Experimental evidence at protein level: Swiss-Prot protein existence level 1. Resistance to kanamycin, neomycin, paromomycin, ribostamycin, butirosin and gentamicin B. From Klebsiella pneumoniae.
   3249..3407    +  CDS            ble (fragment): BLE_KLEPN - Experimental evidence at protein level: Swiss-Prot protein existence level 1. Binding protein with a strong affinity to the bleomycin family of antibiotics. Binds to CL990; an antimitotic-antibiotic compound. From Klebsiella pneumoniae.
   3402..3523    +  polyA_signal   SV40 poly(A) signal: SV40 polyadenylation signal
   3596..3612    -  protein_bind   lac operator: The lac repressor binds to the lac operator to inhibit transcription in E. coli. This inhibition can be relieved by adding lactose or isopropyl-β-D-thiogalactopyranoside (IPTG). lac repressor encoded by lacI
   3620..3650    -  promoter       lac promoter: promoter for the E. coli lac operon
   3665..3686    -  protein_bind   CAP binding site: CAP binding activates transcription in the presence of cAMP. E. coli catabolite activator protein
   3699..3791    -  CDS            lacI (fragment): lac repressor; lacI; The lac repressor binds to the lac operator to inhibit transcription in E. coli. This inhibition can be relieved by adding lactose or isopropyl-β-D-thiogalactopyranoside (IPTG).
   3974..4562    -  rep_origin     ori: high-copy-number ColE1/pMB1/pBR322/pUC origin of replication
   4733..5593    -  CDS            AmpR: β-lactamase; bla; confers resistance to ampicillin, carbenicillin, and related antibiotics
   5594..5698    -  promoter       AmpR promoter: bla
   5757..5809    -  misc_feature   bom (fragment): basis of mobility region from pBR322
   5964..128     +  enhancer       CMV enhancer (across the origin): human cytomegalovirus immediate early enhancer
>Addgene plasmid #137191 | CNC3 (CASANOVA-C3) | addgene full sequence | sequence record 272423 | Addgene NGS Result
TGCCAAGTACGCCCCCTATTGACGTCAATGACGGTAAATGGCCCGCCTGGCATTATGCCCAGTACATGAC
CTTATGGGACTTTCCTACTTGGCAGTACATCTACGTATTAGTCATCGCTATTACCATGGTGATGCGGTTT
TGGCAGTACATCAATGGGCGTGGATAGCGGTTTGACTCACGGGGATTTCCAAGTCTCCACCCCATTGACG
TCAATGGGAGTTTGTTTTGGCACCAAAATCAACGGGACTTTCCAAAATGTCGTAACAACTCCGCCCCATT
GACGCAAATGGGCGGTAGGCGTGTACGGTGGGAGGTCTATATAAGCAGAGCTCTCTGGCTAACTAGAGAA
CCCACTGCTTACTGGCTTATCGAAATTAATACGACTCACTATAGGGAGACCCAAGCTGGCTAGCGCCACC
ATGGCTTTCAAGAGAGCTATTATATTTACGTCCTTTAATGGTTTTGAGAAGGTCTCTCGAACAGAGAAGC
GACGCCTTGCCAAGATAATTAACGCGAGGGTCTCAATTATTGATGAGTATCTCAGAGCCAAGGATACAAA
CGCGAGCCTGGATGGCCAATACCGAGCCTTTCTGTTTCTTGCTACAACTTTGGAGCGGATTGAGAAGAAT
TTCGTCATAACTGATCCCAGGTTGCCTGATAATCCTATAATATTCGCCTCCGATAGTTTTCTTCAACTTA
CGGAGTACTCCAGAGAGGAGATACTGGGAAGGAATTGCAGATTCCTCCAAGGTCCAGAAACTGATAGAGC
TACTGTGAGGAAGATACGGGATGCCATTGACAATCAAACTGAAGTGACAGTGCAACTTATCAATTACACC
AAGTCAGGGAAAAAATTCTGGAACCTGTTCCATTTGCAACCCATGAGGGACCAAAAGGGCGATGTGCAAT
ATTTCATAGGCGTTCAACTTGATGGTACTGAACACGTCAGAGATGCGGCGGAGCGAGAAGGAGTGATGCT
GATTAAGAAAACAGCAGAGAATATCGACGAAGCGGCGAAAGAGTTGAACGACGAAAGCCCCGCGATGACA
GAGTTCCTCGCAAAACTGAAAGCATTCGCGGAGAGCTGCACGGGAATATCAATAGATGCGTGGGAGATTG
AAGAGAGCGAGTATGTTCGACTGCCCGTTGAACGCCGGGATTTCCTGGCCGCTGCGAATGGCAAGGAAAT
CTTCAAGATATAACTCGAGCGGCCGCCACTGTGCTGGATATCTGCAGAATTAGAGACGCCGTTGATGTTG
AAGTTTATATACCGTTGATGTTGAAGTCGTCTCTAGCTTAAGTTTAAACCGCTGATCAGCCTCGACTGTG
CCTTCTAGTTGCCAGCCATCTGTTGTTTGCCCCTCCCCCGTGCCTTCCTTGACCCTGGAAGGTGCCACTC
CCACTGTCCTTTCCTAATAAAATGAGGAAATTGCATCGCATTGTCTGAGTAGGTGTCATTCTATTCTGGG
GGGTGGGGTGGGGCAGGACAGCAAGGGGGAGGATTGGGAAGACAATAGCAGGCATGCTGGGGATGCGGTG
GGCTCTATGGCTTCTGAGGCGGAAAGAACCAGCTGGGGCTCTAGGGGGTATCCCC
[124 nt withheld, positions 1596-1719]
C
[91 nt withheld, positions 1721-1811]
A
[49 nt withheld, positions 1813-1861]
CCTTTGACGTTGGAGTCCACGTTCTTT
[37 nt withheld, positions 1889-1925]
ACCCTATCTCGGTCTATTCTTTTGATTTATAAGGGATTTTGCCGATTTCGGCCTATTGGTTAAAAAATGA
GCTGATTTAACAAAAATTTAACGCGAATTAATTCTGTGGAATGTGTGTCAGTTAGGGTGTGGAAAGTCCC
CAGGCTCCCCAGCAGGCAGAAGTATGCAAAGCATGCATCTCAATTAGTCAGCAACCAGGTGTGGAAAGTC
CCCAGGCTCCCCAGCAGGCAGAAGTATGCAAAGCATGCATCTCAATTAGTCAGCAACCATAGTCCCGCCC
CTAACTCCGCCCATCCCGCCCCTAACTCCGCCCAGTTCCGCCCATTCTCCGCCCCATGGCTGACTAATTT
TTTTTATTTATGCAGAGGCCGAGGCCGCCTCTGCCTCTGAGCTATTCCAGAAGTAGTGAGGAGGCTTTTT
TGGAGGCCTAGGCTTTTGCAAAAAGCTCCCGGGAGCTTGTATATCCATTTTCGGATCTGATCAAGAGACA
GGATGAGGATCGTTTCGCATGATTGAACAAGATGGATTGCACGCAGGTTCTCCGGCCGCTTGGGTGGAGA
GGCTATTCGGCTATGACTGGGCACAACAGACAATCGGCTGCTCTGATGCCGCCGTGTTCCGGCTGTCAGC
GCAGGGGCGCCCGGTTCTTTTTGTCAAGACCGACCTGTCCGGTGCCCTGAATGAACTGCAGGACGAGGCA
GCGCGGCTATCGTGGCTGGCCACGACGGGCGTTCCTTGCGCAGCTGTGCTCGACGTTGTCACTGAAGCGG
GAAGGGACTGGCTGCTATTGGGCGAAGTGCCGGGGCAGGATCTCCTGTCATCTCACCTTGCTCCTGCCGA
GAAAGTATCCATCATGGCTGATGCAATGCGGCGGCTGCATACGCTTGATCCGGCTACCTGCCCATTCGAC
CACCAAGCGAAACATCGCATCGAGCGAGCACGTACTCGGATGGAAGCCGGTCTTGTCGATCAGGATGATC
TGGACGAAGAGCATCAGGGGCTCGCGCCAGCCGAACTGTTCGCCAGGCTCAAGGCGCGCATGCCCGACGG
CGAGGATCTCGTCGTGACCCATGGCGATGCCTGCTTGCCGAATATCATGGTGGAAAATGGCCGCTTTTCT
GGATTCATCGACTGTGGCCGGCTGGGTGTGGCGGACCGCTATCAGGACATAGCGTTGGCTACCCGTGATA
TTGCTGAAGAGCTTGGCGGCGAATGGGCTGACCGCTTCCTCGTGCTTTACGGTATCGCCGCTCCCGATTC
GCAGCGCATCGCCTTCTATCGCCTTCTTGACGAGTTCTTCTGAGCGGGACTCTGGGGTTCGAAATGACCG
ACCAAGCGACGCCCAACCTGCCATCACGAGATTTCGATTCCACCGCCGCCTTCTATGAAAGGTTGGGCTT
CGGAATCGTTTTCCGGGACGCCGGCTGGATGATCCTCCAGCGCGGGGATCTCATGCTGGAGTTCTTCGCC
CACCCCAACTTGTTTATTGCAGCTTATAATGGTTACAAATAAAGCAATAGCATCACAAATTTCACAAATA
AAGCATTTTTTTCACTGCATTCTAGTTGTGGTTTGTCCAAACTCATCAATGTATCTTATCATGTCTGTAT
ACCGTCGACCTCTAGCTAGAGCTTGGCGTAATCATGGTCATAGCTGTTTCCTGTGTGAAATTGTTATCCG
CTCACAATTCCACACAACATACGAGCCGGAAGCATAAAGTGTAAAGCCTGGGGTGCCTAATGAGTGAGCT
AACTCACATTAATTGCGTTGCGCTCACTGCCCGCTTTCCAGTCGGGAAACCTGTCGTGCCAGCTGCATTA
ATGAATCGGCCAACGCGCGGGGAGAGGCGGTTTGCGTATTGGGCGCTCTTCCGCTTCCTCGCTCACTGAC
TCGCTGCGCTCGGTCGTTCGGCTGCGGCGAGCGGTATCAGCTCACTCAAAGGCGGTAATACGGTTATCCA
CAGAATCAGGGGATAACGCAGGAAAGAACATGTGAGCAAAAGGCCAGCAAAAGGCCAGGAACCGTAAAAA
GGCCGCGTTGCTGGCGTTTTTCCATAGGCTCCGCCCCCCTGACGAGCATCACAAAAATCGACGCTCAAGT
CAGAGGTGGCGAAACCCGACAGGACTATAAAGATACCAGGCGTTTCCCCCTGGAAGCTCCCTCGTGCGCT
CTCCTGTTCCGACCCTGCCGCTTACCGGATACCTGTCCGCCTTTCTCCCTTCGGGAAGCGTGGCGCTTTC
TCATAGCTCACGCTGTAGGTATCTCAGTTCGGTGTAGGTCGTTCGCTCCAAGCTGGGCTGTGTGCACGAA
CCCCCCGTTCAGCCCGACCGCTGCGCCTTATCCGGTAACTATCGTCTTGAGTCCAACCCGGTAAGACACG
ACTTATCGCCACTGGCAGCAGCCACTGGTAACAGGATTAGCAGAGCGAGGTATGTAGGCGGTGCTACAGA
GTTCTTGAAGTGGTGGCCTAACTACGGCTACACTAGAAGAACAGTATTTGGTATCTGCGCTCTGCTGAAG
CCAGTTACCTTCGGAAAAAGAGTTGGTAGCTCTTGATCCGGCAAACAAACCACCGCTGGTAGCGGTGGTT
TTTTTGTTTGCAAGCAGCAGATTACGCGCAGAAAAAAAGGATCTCAAGAAGATCCTTTGATCTTTTCTAC
GGGGTCTGACGCTCAGTGGAACGAAAACTCACGTTAAGGGATTTTGGTCATGAGATTATCAAAAAGGATC
TTCACCTAGATCCTTTTAAATTAAAAATGAAGTTTTAAATCAATCTAAAGTATATATGAGTAAACTTGGT
CTGACAGTTACCAATGCTTAATCAGTGAGGCACCTATCTCAGCGATCTGTCTATTTCGTTCATCCATAGT
TGCCTGACTCCCCGTCGTGTAGATAACTACGATACGGGAGGGCTTACCATCTGGCCCCAGTGCTGCAATG
ATACCGCGAGACCCACGCTCACCGGCTCCAGATTTATCAGCAATAAACCAGCCAGCCGGAAGGGCCGAGC
GCAGAAGTGGTCCTGCAACTTTATCCGCCTCCATCCAGTCTATTAATTGTTGCCGGGAAGCTAGAGTAAG
TAGTTCGCCAGTTAATAGTTTGCGCAACGTTGTTGCCATTGCTACAGGCATCGTGGTGTCACGCTCGTCG
TTTGGTATGGCTTCATTCAGCTCCGGTTCCCAACGATCAAGGCGAGTTACATGATCCCCCATGTTGTGCA
AAAAAGCGGTTAGCTCCTTCGGTCCTCCGATCGTTGTCAGAAGTAAGTTGGCCGCAGTGTTATCACTCAT
GGTTATGGCAGCACTGCATAATTCTCTTACTGTCATGCCATCCGTAAGATGCTTTTCTGTGACTGGTGAG
TACTCAACCAAGTCATTCTGAGAATAGTGTATGCGGCGACCGAGTTGCTCTTGCCCGGCGTCAATACGGG
ATAATACCGCGCCACATAGCAGAACTTTAAAAGTGCTCATCATTGGAAAACGTTCTTCGGGGCGAAAACT
CTCAAGGATCTTACCGCTGTTGAGATCCAGTTCGATGTAACCCACTCGTGCACCCAACTGATCTTCAGCA
TCTTTTACTTTCACCAGCGTTTCTGGGTGAGCAAAAACAGGAAGGCAAAATGCCGCAAAAAAGGGAATAA
GGGCGACACGGAAATGTTGAATACTCATACTCTTCCTTTTTCAATATTATTGAAGCATTTATCAGGGTTA
TTGTCTCATGAGCGGATACATATTTGAATGTATTTAGAAAAATAAACAAATAGGGGTTCCGCGCACATTT
CCCCGAAAAGTGCCACCTGACGTCGACGGATCGGGAGATCTCCCGATCCCCTATGGTGCACTCTCAGTAC
AATCTGCTCTGATGCCGCATAGTTAAGCCAGTATCTGCTCCCTGCTTGTGTGTTGGAGGTCGCTGAGTAG
TGCGCGAGCAAAATTTAAGCTACAACAAGGCAAGGCTTGACCGACAATTGCATGAAGAATCTGCTTAGGG
TTAGGCGTTTTGCGCTGCTTCGCGATGTACGGGCCAGATATACGCGTTGACATTGATTATTGACTAGTTA
TTAATAGTAATCAATTACGGGGTCATTAGTTCATAGCCCATATATGGAGTTCCGCGTTACATAACTTACG
GTAAATGGCCCGCCTGGCTGACCGCCCAACGACCCCCGCCCATTGACGTCAATAATGACGTATGTTCCCA
TAGTAACGCCAATAGGGACTTTCCATTGACGTCAATGGGTGGAGTATTTACGGTAAACTGCCCACTTGGC
AGTACATCAAGTGTATCATA
